>Addgene plasmid #40588 | pXL010-Wnt dual (GFP-Fire) reporter | addgene full sequence | sequence record 287993 | Addgene NGS Result
GTCGACGGATCGGGAGATCTCCCGATCCCCTATGGTGCACTCTCAGTACAATCTGCTCTGATGCCGCATA
GTTAAGCCAGTATCTGCTCCCTGCTTGTGTGTTGGAGGTCGCTGAGTAGTGCGCGAGCAAAATTTAAGCT
ACAACAAGGCAAGGCTTGACCGACAATTGCATGAAGAATCTGCTTAGGGTTAGGCGTTTTGCGCTGCTTC
GCGATGTACGGGCCAGATATACGCGTTGACATTGATTATTGACTAGTTATTAATAGTAATCAATTACGGG
GTCATTAGTTCATAGCCCATATATGGAGTTCCGCGTTACATAACTTACGGTAAATGGCCCGCCTGGCTGA
CCGCCCAACGACCCCCGCCCATTGACGTCAATAATGACGTATGTTCCCATAGTAACGCCAATAGGGACTT
TCCATTGACGTCAATGGGTGGAGTATTTACGGTAAACTGCCCACTTGGCAGTACATCAAGTGTATCATAT
GCCAAGTACGCCCCCTATTGACGTCAATGACGGTAAATGGCCCGCCTGGCATTATGCCCAGTACATGACC
TTATGGGACTTTCCTACTTGGCAGTACATCTACGTATTAGTCATCGCTATTACCATGGTGATGCGGTTTT
GGCAGTACATCAATGGGCGTGGATAGCGGTTTGACTCACGGGGATTTCCAAGTCTCCACCCCATTGACGT
CAATGGGAGTTTGTTTTGGCACCAAAATCAACGGGACTTTCCAAAATGTCGTAACAACTCCGCCCCATTG
ACGCAAATGGGCGGTAGGCGTGTACGGTGGGAGGTCTATATAAGCAGCGCGTTTTGCCTGTACTGGGTCT
CTCTGGTTAGACCAGATCTGAGCCTGGGAGCTCTCTGGCTAACTAGGGAACCCACTGCTTAAGCCTCAAT
AAAGCTTGCCTTGAGTGCTTCAAGTAGTGTGTGCCCGTCTGTTGTGTGACTCTGGTAACTAGAGATCCCT
CAGACCCTTTTAGTCAGTGTGGAAAATCTCTAGCAGTGGCGCCCGAACAGGGACTTGAAAGCGAAAGGGA
AACCAGAGGAGCTCTCTCGACGCAGGACTCGGCTTGCTGAAGCGCGCACGGCAAGAGGCGAGGGGCGGCG
ACTGGTGAGTACGCCAAAAATTTTGACTAGCGGAGGCTAGAAGGAGAGAGATGGGTGCGAGAGCGTCAGT
ATTAAGCGGGGGAGAATTAGATCGCGATGGGAAAAAATTCGGTTAAGGCCAGGGGGAAAGAAAAAATATA
AATTAAAACATATAGTATGGGCAAGCAGGGAGCTAGAACGATTCGCAGTTAATCCTGGCCTGTTAGAAAC
ATCAGAAGGCTGTAGACAAATACTGGGACAGCTACAACCATCCCTTCAGACAGGATCAGAAGAACTTAGA
TCATTATATAATACAGTAGCAACCCTCTATTGTGTGCATCAAAGGATAGAGATAAAAGACACCAAGGAAG
CTTTAGACAAGATAGAGGAAGAGCAAAACAAAAGTAAGACCACCGCACAGCAAGCGGCCGGCCGCTGATC
TTCAGACCTGGAGGAGGAGATATGAGGGACAATTGGAGAAGTGAATTATATAAATATAAAGTAGTAAAAA
TTGAACCATTAGGAGTAGCACCCACCAAGGCAAAGAGAAGAGTGGTGCAGAGAGAAAAAAGAGCAGTGGG
AATAGGAGCTTTGTTCCTTGGGTTCTTGGGAGCAGCAGGAAGCACTATGGGCGCAGCGTCAATGACGCTG
ACGGTACAGGCCAGACAATTATTGTCTGGTATAGTGCAGCAGCAGAACAATTTGCTGAGGGCTATTGAGG
CGCAACAGCATCTGTTGCAACTCACAGTCTGGGGCATCAAGCAGCTCCAGGCAAGAATCCTGGCTGTGGA
AAGATACCTAAAGGATCAACAGCTCCTGGGGATTTGGGGTTGCTCTGGAAAACTCATTTGCACCACTGCT
GTGCCTTGGAATGCTAGTTGGAGTAATAAATCTCTGGAACAGATTTGGAATCACACGACCTGGATGGAGT
GGGACAGAGAAATTAACAATTACACAAGCTTAATACACTCCTTAATTGAAGAATCGCAAAACCAGCAAGA
AAAGAATGAACAAGAATTATTGGAATTAGATAAATGGGCAAGTTTGTGGAATTGGTTTAACATAACAAAT
TGGCTGTGGTATATAAAATTATTCATAATGATAGTAGGAGGCTTGGTAGGTTTAAGAATAGTTTTTGCTG
TACTTTCTATAGTGAATAGAGTTAGGCAGGGATATTCACCATTATCGTTTCAGACCCACCTCCCAACCCC
GAGGGGACCCGACAGGCCCGAAGGAATAGAAGAAGAAGGTGGAGAGAGAGACAGAGACAGATCCATTCGA
TTAGTGAACGGATCGGCACTGCGTGCGCCAATTCTGCAGACAAATGGCAGTATTCATCCACAATTTTAAA
AGAAAAGGGGGGATTGGGGGGTACAGTGCAGGGGAAAGAATAGTAGACATAATAGCAACAGACATACAAA
CTAAAGAATTACAAAAACAAATTACAAAAATTCAAAATTTTCGGGTTTATTACAGGGACAGCAGAGATCC
AGTTTGGTTAGTACCGGGCCCGCTCTAGAAGTGCAGGTGCCAGAACATTTCTCTATCGATAGGTACCGAG
CTCTTACGCGAGATCAAAGGGGGTAAGATCAAAGGGGGTAAGATCAAAGGGGCGCGAGATCAAAGGGGGT
AAGATCAAAGGGGGTAAGATCAAAGGGGGTAAGATCAAAGGACGCGTCGCGCCCGCGTGCTAGCCCGGGC
TCGAGATCTAGACTCTAGAGGGTATATAATGGAAGCTCGAATTCCAGCTTGGCATTCCGGTACTGTTGGT
AAAAAGCTTGGCATTCCGGTACTGTTGGTAAAGCCACCATGCCCGCCATGAAGATCGAGTGCCGCATCAC
CGGCACCCTGAACGGCGTGGAGTTCGAGCTGGTGGGCGGCGGAGAGGGCACCCCCGAGCAGGGCCGCATG
ACCAACAAGATGAAGAGCACCAAAGGCGCCCTGACCTTCAGCCCCTACCTGCTGAGCCACGTGATGGGCT
ACGGCTTCTACCACTTCGGCACCTACCCCAGCGGCTACGAGAACCCCTTCCTGCACGCCATCAACAACGG
CGGCTACACCAACACCCGCATCGAGAAGTACGAGGACGGCGGCGTGCTGCACGTGAGCTTCAGCTACCGC
TACGAGGCCGGCCGCGTGATCGGCGACTTCAAGGTGGTGGGCACCGGCTTCCCCGAGGACAGCGTGATCT
TCACCGACAAGATCATCCGCAGCAACGCCACCGTGGAGCACCTGCACCCCATGGGCGATAACGTGCTGGT
GGGCAGCTTCGCCCGCACCTTCAGCCTGCGCGACGGCGGCTACTACAGCTTCGTGGTGGACAGCCACATG
CACTTCAAGAGCGCCATCCACCCCAGCATCCTGCAGAACGGGGGCCCCATGTTCGCCTTCCGCCGCGTGG
AGGAGCTGCACAGCAACACCGAGCTGGGCATCGTGGAGTACCAGCACGCCTTCAAGACCCCCATCGCCTT
CGCCAGATCTCGAGATATCAGCCATGGCTTCCCGCCGGCGGTGGCGGCGCAGGATGATGGCACGCTGCCC
ATGTCTTGTGCCCAGGAGAGCGGGATGGACCGTCACCCTGCAGCCTGTGCTTCTGCTAGGATCAATGTGA
CCGGTGAGGGCAGAGGAAGTCTTCTAACATGCGGTGACGTGGAGGAGAATCCCGGCCCTTCCGGTATGGA
AGACGCCAAAAACATAAAGAAAGGCCCGGCGCCATTCTATCCACTAGAGGATGGAACCGCTGGAGAGCAA
CTGCATAAGGCTATGAAGAGATACGCCCTGGTTCCTGGAACAATTGCTTTTACAGATGCACATATCGAGG
TGAACATCACGTACGCGGAATACTTCGAAATGTCCGTTCGGTTGGCAGAAGCTATGAAACGATATGGGCT
GAATACAAATCACAGAATCGTCGTATGCAGTGAAAACTCTCTTCAATTCTTTATGCCGGTGTTGGGCGCG
TTATTTATCGGAGTTGCAGTTGCGCCCGCGAACGACATTTATAATGAACGTGAATTGCTCAACAGTATGA
ACATTTCGCAGCCTACCGTAGTGTTTGTTTCCAAAAAGGGGTTGCAAAAAATTTTGAACGTGCAAAAAAA
ATTACCAATAATCCAGAAAATTATTATCATGGATTCTAAAACGGATTACCAGGGATTTCAGTCGATGTAC
ACGTTCGTCACATCTCATCTACCTCCCGGTTTTAATGAATACGATTTTGTACCAGAGTCCTTTGATCGTG
ACAAAACAATTGCACTGATAATGAACTCCTCTGGATCTACTGGGTTACCTAAGGGTGTGGCCCTTCCGCA
TAGAACTGCCTGCGTCAGATTCTCGCATGCCAGAGATCCTATTTTTGGCAATCAAATCATTCCGGATACT
GCGATTTTAAGTGTTGTTCCATTCCATCACGGTTTTGGAATGTTTACTACACTCGGATATTTGATATGTG
GATTTCGAGTCGTCTTAATGTATAGATTTGAAGAAGAGCTGTTTTTACGATCCCTTCAGGATTACAAAAT
TCAAAGTGCGTTGCTAGTACCAACCCTATTTTCATTCTTCGCCAAAAGCACTCTGATTGACAAATACGAT
TTATCTAATTTACACGAAATTGCTTCTGGGGGCGCACCTCTTTCGAAAGAAGTCGGGGAGGCGGTTGCAA
AACGCTTCCATCTTCCAGGGATACGACAAGGATATGGGCTCACTGAGACTACATCAGCTATTCTGATTAC
ACCCGAGGGGGATGATAAACCGGGCGCGGTCGGTAAAGTTGTTCCATTTTTTGAAGCGAAGGTTGTGGAT
CTGGATACCGGGAAAACGCTGGGCGTTAATCAGAGAGGCGAATTATGTGTCAGAGGACCTATGATTATGT
CCGGTTATGTAAACAATCCGGAAGCGACCAACGCCTTGATTGACAAGGATGGATGGCTACATTCTGGAGA
CATAGCTTACTGGGACGAAGACGAACACTTCTTCATAGTTGACCGCTTGAAGTCTTTAATTAAATACAAA
GGATACCAGGTGGCCCCCGCTGAATTGGAGTCGATATTGTTACAACACCCCAACATCTTCGACGCGGGCG
TGGCAGGTCTTCCCGACGATGACGCCGGTGAACTTCCCGCCGCCGTTGTTGTTTTGGAGCACGGAAAGAC
GATGACGGAAAAAGAGATCGTGGATTACGTCGCCAGTCAAGTAACAACCGCGAAAAAGTTGCGCGGAGGA
GTTGTGTTTGTGGACGAAGTACCGAAAGGTCTTACCGGAAAACTCGACGCAAGAAAAATCAGAGAGATCC
TCATAAAGGCCAAGAAGGGCGGAAAGTCCAAATTGTAACTCGAGTACTAGGATCCATTAGGCGGCCGAAT
TCGTCGACCTCGAAATTCTACCGGGTAGGGGAGGCGCTTTTCCCAAGGCAGTCTGGAGCATGCGCTTTAG
CAGCCCCGCTGGGCACTTGGCGCTACACAAGTGGCCTCTGGCCTCGCACACATTCCACATCCACCGGTAG
GCGCCAACCGGCTCCGTTCTTTGGTGGCCCCTTCGCGCCACCTTCTACTCCTCCCCTAGTCAGGAAGTTC
CCCCCCGCCCCGCAGCTCGCGTCGTGCAGGACGTGACAAATGGAAGTAGCACGTCTCACTAGTCTCGTGC
AGATGGACAGCACCGCTGAGCAATGGAAGCGGGTAGGCCTTTGGGGCAGCGGCCAATAGCAGCTTTGCTC
CTTCGCTTTCTGGGCTCAGAGGCTGGGAAGGGGTGGGTCCGGGGGCGGGCTCAGGGGCGGGCTCAGGGGC
GGGGCGGGCGCCCGAAGGTCCTCCGGAGGCCCGGCATTCTGCACGCTTCAAAAGCGCACGTCTGCCGCGC
TGTTCTCCTCTTCCTCATCTCCGGGCCTTTCGACCTGCATCCATCTAGATCTCGATCGAGCAGCTGAAGC
TTACCATGACCGAGTACAAGCCCACGGTGCGCCTCGCCACCCGCGACGACGTCCCCAGGGCCGTACGCAC
CCTCGCCGCCGCGTTCGCCGACTACCCCGCCACGCGCCACACCGTCGATCCGGACCGCCACATCGAGCGG
GTCACCGAGCTGCAAGAACTCTTCCTCACGCGCGTCGGGCTCGACATCGGCAAGGTGTGGGTCGCGGACG
ACGGCGCCGCGGTGGCGGTCTGGACCACGCCGGAGAGCGTCGAAGCGGGGGCGGTGTTCGCCGAGATCGG
CCCGCGCATGGCCGAGTTGAGCGGTTCCCGGCTGGCCGCGCAGCAACAGATGGAAGGCCTCCTGGCGCCG
CACCGGCCCAAGGAGCCCGCGTGGTTCCTGGCCACCGTCGGCGTCTCGCCCGACCACCAGGGCAAGGGTC
TGGGCAGCGCCGTCGTGCTCCCCGGAGTGGAGGCGGCCGAGCGCGCCGGGGTGCCCGCCTTCCTGGAGAC
CTCCGCGCCCCGCAACCTCCCCTTCTACGAGCGGCTCGGCTTCACCGTCACCGCCGACGTCGAGGTGCCC
GAAGGACCGCGCACCTGGTGCATGACCCGCAAGCCCGGTGCCTGACGCCCGCCCCACGACCCGCAGCGCC
CGACCGAAAGGAGCGCACGACCCCATGCATCGATGATATCATAATTTAAACAAGCAAAACCAAATTAAGG
GCCAGCTCATTCCTCCCACTCATGATCTATAGATCTATAGATCTCTCGTGGGATCATTGTTTTTCTCTTG
ATTCCCACTTTGTGGTTCTAAGTACTGTGGTTTCCAAATGTGTCAGTTTCATAGCCTGAAGAACGAGATC
AGCAGCCTCTGTTCCACATACACTTCATTCTCAGTATTGTTTTGCCAAGTTCTAATTCCATCAGAAGCTG
GTCGACTCTAGCTAGATGCGGCCGCAATTCGTCGAGGGACCTAATAACTTCGTATAGCATACATTATACG
AAGTTATACATGTTTAAGGGTTCCGGTTCCACTAGGTACAATTCGATATCAAGCTTATCGATAATCAACC
TCTGGATTACAAAATTTGTGAAAGATTGACTGGTATTCTTAACTATGTTGCTCCTTTTACGCTATGTGGA
TACGCTGCTTTAATGCCTTTGTATCATGCTATTGCTTCCCGTATGGCTTTCATTTTCTCCTCCTTGTATA
AATCCTGGTTGCTGTCTCTTTATGAGGAGTTGTGGCCCGTTGTCAGGCAACGTGGCGTGGTGTGCACTGT
GTTTGCTGACGCAACCCCCACTGGTTGGGGCATTGCCACCACCTGTCAGCTCCTTTCCGGGACTTTCGCT
TTCCCCCTCCCTATTGCCACGGCGGAACTCATCGCCGCCTGCCTTGCCCGCTGCTGGACAGGGGCTCGGC
TGTTGGGCACTGACAATTCCGTGGTGTTGTCGGGGAAATCATCGTCCTTTCCTTGGCTGCTCGCCTGTGT
TGCCACCTGGATTCTGCGCGGGACGTCCTTCTGCTACGTCCCTTCGGCCCTCAATCCAGCGGACCTTCCT
TCCCGCGGCCTGCTGCCGGCTCTGCGGCCTCTTCCGCGTCTTCGCCTTCGCCCTCAGACGAGTCGGATCT
CCCTTTGGGCCGCCTCCCCGCATCGATACCGTCGACCTCGATCGAGACCTAGAAAAACATGGAGCAATCA
CAAGTAGCAATACAGCAGCTACCAATGCTGATTGTGCCTGGCTAGAAGCACAAGAGGAGGAGGAGGTGGG
TTTTCCAGTCACACCTCAGGTACCTTTAAGACCAATGACTTACAAGGCAGCTGTAGATCTTAGCCACTTT
TTAAAAGAAAAGGGGGGACTGGAAGGGCTAATTCACTCCCAACGAAGACAAGATATCCTTGATCTGTGGA
TCTACCACACACAAGGCTACTTCCCTGATTGGCAGAACTACACACCAGGGCCAGGGATCAGATATCCACT
GACCTTTGGATGGTGCTACAAGCTAGTACCAGTTGAGCAAGAGAAGGTAGAAGAAGCCAATGAAGGAGAG
AACACCCGCTTGTTACACCCTGTGAGCCTGCATGGGATGGATGACCCGGAGAGAGAAGTATTAGAGTGGA
GGTTTGACAGCCGCCTAGCATTTCATCACATGGCCCGAGAGCTGCATCCGGACTGTACTGGGTCTCTCTG
GTTAGACCAGATCTGAGCCTGGGAGCTCTCTGGCTAACTAGGGAACCCACTGCTTAAGCCTCAATAAAGC
TTGCCTTGAGTGCTTCAAGTAGTGTGTGCCCGTCTGTTGTGTGACTCTGGTAACTAGAGATCCCTCAGAC
CCTTTTAGTCAGTGTGGAAAATCTCTAGCAGCATGTGAGCAAAAGGCCAGCAAAAGGCCAGGAACCGTAA
AAAGGCCGCGTTGCTGGCGTTTTTCCATAGGCTCCGCCCCCCTGACGAGCATCACAAAAATCGACGCTCA
AGTCAGAGGTGGCGAAACCCGACAGGACTATAAAGATACCAGGCGTTTCCCCCTGGAAGCTCCCTCGTGC
GCTCTCCTGTTCCGACCCTGCCGCTTACCGGATACCTGTCCGCCTTTCTCCCTTCGGGAAGCGTGGCGCT
TTCTCATAGCTCACGCTGTAGGTATCTCAGTTCGGTGTAGGTCGTTCGCTCCAAGCTGGGCTGTGTGCAC
GAACCCCCCGTTCAGCCCGACCGCTGCGCCTTATCCGGTAACTATCGTCTTGAGTCCAACCCGGTAAGAC
ACGACTTATCGCCACTGGCAGCAGCCACTGGTAACAGGATTAGCAGAGCGAGGTATGTAGGCGGTGCTAC
AGAGTTCTTGAAGTGGTGGCCTAACTACGGCTACACTAGAAGAACAGTATTTGGTATCTGCGCTCTGCTG
AAGCCAGTTACCTTCGGAAAAAGAGTTGGTAGCTCTTGATCCGGCAAACAAACCACCGCTGGTAGCGGTG
GTTTTTTTGTTTGCAAGCAGCAGATTACGCGCAGAAAAAAAGGATCTCAAGAAGATCCTTTGATCTTTTC
TACGGGGTCTGACGCTCAGTGGAACGAAAACTCACGTTAAGGGATTTTGGTCATGAGATTATCAAAAAGG
ATCTTCACCTAGATCCTTTTAAATTAAAAATGAAGTTTTAAATCAATCTAAAGTATATATGAGTAAACTT
GGTCTGACAGTTACCAATGCTTAATCAGTGAGGCACCTATCTCAGCGATCTGTCTATTTCGTTCATCCAT
AGTTGCCTGACTCCCCGTCGTGTAGATAACTACGATACGGGAGGGCTTACCATCTGGCCCCAGTGCTGCA
ATGATACCGCGAGACCCACGCTCACCGGCTCCAGATTTATCAGCAATAAACCAGCCAGCCGGAAGGGCCG
AGCGCAGAAGTGGTCCTGCAACTTTATCCGCCTCCATCCAGTCTATTAATTGTTGCCGGGAAGCTAGAGT
AAGTAGTTCGCCAGTTAATAGTTTGCGCAACGTTGTTGCCATTGCTACAGGCATCGTGGTGTCACGCTCG
TCGTTTGGTATGGCTTCATTCAGCTCCGGTTCCCAACGATCAAGGCGAGTTACATGATCCCCCATGTTGT
GCAAAAAAGCGGTTAGCTCCTTCGGTCCTCCGATCGTTGTCAGAAGTAAGTTGGCCGCAGTGTTATCACT
CATGGTTATGGCAGCACTGCATAATTCTCTTACTGTCATGCCATCCGTAAGATGCTTTTCTGTGACTGGT
GAGTACTCAACCAAGTCATTCTGAGAATAGTGTATGCGGCGACCGAGTTGCTCTTGCCCGGCGTCAATAC
GGGATAATACCGCGCCACATAGCAGAACTTTAAAAGTGCTCATCATTGGAAAACGTTCTTCGGGGCGAAA
ACTCTCAAGGATCTTACCGCTGTTGAGATCCAGTTCGATGTAACCCACTCGTGCACCCAACTGATCTTCA
GCATCTTTTACTTTCACCAGCGTTTCTGGGTGAGCAAAAACAGGAAGGCAAAATGCCGCAAAAAAGGGAA
TAAGGGCGACACGGAAATGTTGAATACTCATACTCTTCCTTTTTCAATATTATTGAAGCATTTATCAGGG
TTATTGTCTCATGAGCGGATACATATTTGAATGTATTTAGAAAAATAAACAAATAGGGGTTCCGCGCACA
TTTCCCCGAAAAGTGCCACCTGAC
Features (pLannotate 1.2.2; 26 found; start..end, strand, type, name):
     31..83      -  misc_feature   bom (fragment): basis of mobility region from pBR322
    238..617     +  enhancer       CMV enhancer: human cytomegalovirus immediate early enhancer
    618..817     +  promoter       CMV promoter: human cytomegalovirus (CMV) immediate early promoter
    835..1015    +  LTR            5' LTR (truncated): truncated 5' long terminal repeat (LTR) from HIV-1
   1062..1187    +  misc_feature   HIV-1 Ψ: packaging signal of human immunodeficiency virus type 1
   1171..1509    +  CDS            HIV-1 gag (fragment): gag protein from human immunodeficiency virus 1; gag
   1684..1917    +  misc_feature   RRE: The Rev response element (RRE) of HIV-1 allows for Rev-dependent mRNA export from the nucleus to the cytoplasm.
   2294..2394    +  CDS            Rev (fragment): human immunodeficiency virus 1 (HIV-1) Rev protein; rev; enhances nuclear export of unspliced and incompletely spliced viral mRNAs
   2444..2561    +  misc_feature   cPPT/CTS: central polypurine tract and central termination sequence of HIV-1
   2619..2644    +  misc_feature   pause site (fragment): RNA polymerase II transcriptional pause signal from the human α2 globin gene
   2816..2847    +  promoter       minP: minimal TATA-box promoter with low basal activity
   2909..3574    +  CDS            ppluGFP2: ppluGFP2 is a basic (constitutively fluorescent) green fluorescent protein published in 2004, derived from Pontellina plumata.
   3590..3709    +  CDS            d1EGFP (fragment): EGFP destabilized by fusion to a mutated version of residues 422-461 of mouse ornithine decarboxylase, giving an in vivo half-life of ~1 hour mammalian codon-optimized
   3776..5425    +  CDS            LUCI_PHOPY: Experimental evidence at protein level: Swiss-Prot protein existence level 1. Produces green light with a wavelength of 562 nm. From Photinus pyralis (Common eastern firefly) (Lampyris pyralis).
   5483..5982    +  promoter       PGK promoter: mouse phosphoglycerate kinase 1 promoter
   6026..6625    +  CDS            PuroR: puromycin N-acetyltransferase; pac from Streptomyces alboniger; confers resistance to puromycin
   6685..6926    +  polyA_signal   PGK poly(A) signal (fragment): mouse phosphoglycerate kinase 1 polyadenylation signal
   6974..7007    +  protein_bind   loxP: Cre-mediated recombination occurs in the 8-bp core sequence (GCATACAT). Cre recombinase
   7040..7063    +  misc_feature   MCS (fragment): pBluescript multiple cloning site
   7063..7651    +  misc_feature   WPRE: woodchuck hepatitis virus posttranscriptional regulatory element
   7652..7671    +  misc_feature   MCS (fragment): pBluescript multiple cloning site
   7673..8173    +  CDS            nef (fragment): NEF_HV1LA - Experimental evidence at protein level: Swiss-Prot protein existence level 1. Extracellular Nef protein targets CD4(+) T-lymphocytes for apoptosis by interacting with CXCR4 surface receptors. From Human immunodeficiency virus type 1 group M subtype B (isolate Lai) (HIV-1).
   8180..8360    +  LTR            5' LTR (truncated): truncated 5' long terminal repeat (LTR) from HIV-1
   8422..9010    -  rep_origin     ori: high-copy-number ColE1/pMB1/pBR322/pUC origin of replication
   9181..10041   -  CDS            AmpR: β-lactamase; bla; confers resistance to ampicillin, carbenicillin, and related antibiotics
  10042..10146   -  promoter       AmpR promoter: bla
