[The description below was written by a language model from this plasmid's Addgene catalogue record and pLannotate feature annotations shown in this document.]
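Description:
pXL010-Wnt dual (GFP-Fire) reporter, also called 7TGFP by its depositors, is an HIV-1-based lentiviral vector built on the pSicoR PGK Puro backbone to report canonical Wnt/β-catenin signalling in mammalian cells. It is propagated in bacteria as a high-copy plasmid through a ColE1/pUC-type origin with ampicillin resistance (AmpR). The viral portion begins with a CMV enhancer/promoter fused to a truncated 5' LTR, which drives production of the genomic RNA in packaging cells. This is followed by the Ψ packaging signal with a gag fragment, the RRE for Rev-dependent export, the cPPT/CTS, a WPRE and a 3' LTR. Packaging functions are supplied in trans; the depositors used psPAX2 and a VSV-G envelope plasmid in HEK-293 cells.

The reporter cassette places seven Tcf/Lef binding sites, amplified from the M50 plasmid, upstream of a minimal TATA-box promoter with low basal activity, so transcription depends on β-catenin/TCF activation. The binding-site repeats themselves are not annotated in the feature table, though a transcriptional pause site fragment and the minP element are. The promoter drives the GreenFire sequence taken from pGreenFire1-mCMV: a copepod green fluorescent protein (ppluGFP2) followed by a region matching the ornithine decarboxylase destabilisation domain of d1EGFP, then firefly luciferase. This gives both fluorescent and luminescent readouts; how the two reporters are linked is not annotated. Downstream, a mouse PGK promoter expresses puromycin N-acetyltransferase for selecting transduced cells, and a single loxP site remains from the pSicoR backbone. The depositors used the vector to transduce human embryonic stem cells and isolate puromycin-resistant clonal Wnt reporter lines.
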