Addgene plasmid #40588: pXL010-Wnt dual (GFP-Fire) reporter
Depositing lab: Sean Palecek. Depositing organization: University of Wisconsin, Madison. Publication: Modulation of Wnt/beta-catenin signaling in human embryonic stem cells using a 3-D microwell array. Azarin SM, Lian X, Larson EA, Popelka HM, de Pablo JJ, Palecek SP. Biomaterials. 2012 Mar;33(7):2041-9. Epub 2011 Dec 15. 10.1016/j.biomaterials.2011.11.070 PubMed 22177620.
Backbone
  Vector backbone: pSicoR PGK Puro
  Backbone manufacturer: addgene
  Vector type: Mammalian Expression, Lentiviral
  Selectable markers: Puromycin
Growth in bacteria
  Bacterial resistance: Ampicillin, 100 μg/mL
  Growth temperature: 37°C
  Growth strain: Stbl3
  Growth instructions: 18 hrs at 250 rpm
  Copy number: High Copy
Gene/Insert
  Gene/Insert name: Wnt reporter sequences
  Species: H. sapiens (human), M. musculus (mouse), R. norvegicus (rat), G. gallus (chicken), B. taurus (bovine), X. laevis (frog), D. rerio (zebrafish)
  Promoter: Wnt promoter
  Cloning method: Unknown
  Sequencing primers: 5′ ccagggatttcagtcgatgt; 3′ aatctgacgcaggcagttct
Resource information
  A portion of this plasmid was derived from a plasmid made by: 7 Tcf/Lef binding sequences are from M50 plasmid. Xiaojun (Lance) Lian cloned this dual Wnt reporter.
Terms and licenses: Academic/Nonprofit Terms; Industry Terms: Not Available to Industry
Depositor comments: This lentiviral Wnt reporter has 7 repeats of Tcf/Lef binding sites, which was cloned by Xiaojun (Lance) Lian. Methods for Plasmid construction, lentiviral production and infection of hESCs: The 7 TCF/LEF binding site sequences were obtained by direct PCR of plasmid M50 (Addgene plasmid 12456) and the GreenFire (GF) sequences were obtained by direct PCR of the pGreenFire1-mCMV Plasmid (System Bioscience TR010PA-1). These two sequences were cloned into pSicoR PGK puro (Addgene plasmid 11586) digested by Xba I (NEB) and Xho I (NEB). The constructed Wnt reporter plasmid was named 7TGFP and verified by sequencing. This 7TGFP vector was cotransfected with the helper plasmids psPAX2 and pMD2.G (Addgene plasmids 12260 and 12259) into HEK-293TN cells (System Biosciences) for virus production. Virus-containing medium was collected at 48 and 72 hours after transfection and used for infection of hESCs in the presence of 6μg/mL polybrene (Sigma). Transduced cells were cultured in mTeSR1 on Matrigel for three days and then clonally isolated in mTeSR1 with 1 μg/mL puromycin.
How to cite: pXL010-Wnt dual (GFP-Fire) reporter was a gift from Sean Palecek (Addgene plasmid # 40588 ; http://n2t.net/addgene:40588 ; RRID:Addgene_40588)
