>Addgene plasmid #40588 | pXL010-Wnt dual (GFP-Fire) reporter | depositor partial sequence | sequence record 52480 | backbone pSicoR-PGK-Puro (Xba1&Xho1)
GCTTAAGCGGTCGACGGATCGGGAGATCTCCCGATCCCCTATGGTGCACTCTCAGTACAATCTGCTCTGA
TGCCGCATAGTTAAGCCAGTATCTGCTCCCTGCTTGTGTGTTGGAGGTCGCTGAGTAGTGCGCGAGCAAA
ATTTAAGCTACAACAAGGCAAGGCTTGACCGACAATTGCATGAAGAATCTGCTTAGGGTTAGGCGTTTTG
CGCTGCTTCGCGATGTACGGGCCAGATATACGCGTTGACATTGATTATTGACTAGTTATTAATAGTAATC
AATTACGGGGTCATTAGTTCATAGCCCATATATGGAGTTCCGCGTTACATAACTTACGGTAAATGGCCCG
CCTGGCTGACCGCCCAACGACCCCCGCCCATTGACGTCAATAATGACGTATGTTCCCATAGTAACGCCAA
TAGGGACTTTCCATTGACGTCAATGGGTGGAGTATTTACGGTAAACTGCCCACTTGGCAGTACATCAAGT
GTATCATATGCCAAGTACGCCCCCTATTGACGTCAATGACGGTAAATGGCCCGCCTGGCATTATGCCCAG
TACATGACCTTATGGGACTTTCCTACTTGGCAGTACATCTACGTATTAGTCATCGCTATTACCATGGTGA
TGCGGTTTTGGCAGTACATCAATGGGCGTGGATAGCGGTTTGACTCACGGGGATTTCCAAGTCTCCACCC
CATTGACGTCAATGGGAGTTTGTTTTGGCACCAAAATCAACGGGACTTTCCAAAATGTCGTAACAACTCC
GCCCCATTGACGCAAATGGGCGGTAGGCGTGTACGGTGGGAGGTCTATATAAGCAGCGCGTTTTGCCTGT
ACTGGGTCTCTCTGGTTAGACCAGATCTGAGCCTGGGAGCTCTCTGGCTAACTAGGGAACCCACTGCTTA
AGCCTCAATAAAGCTTGCCTTGAGTGCTTCAAGTAGTGTGTGCCCGTCTGTTGTGTGACTCTGGTAACTA
GAGATCCCTCAGACCCTTTTAGTCAGTGTGGAAAATCTCTAGCAGTGGCGCCCGAACAGGGACTTGAAAG
CGAAAGGGAAACCAGAGGAGCTCTCTCGACGCAGGACTCGGCTTGCTGAAGCGCGCACGGCAAGAGGCGA
GGGGCGGCGACTGGTGAGTACGCCAAAAATTTTGACTAGCGGAGGCTAGAAGGAGAGAGATGGGTGCGAG
AGCGTCAGTATTAAGCGGGGGAGAATTAGATCGCGATGGGAAAAAATTCGGTTAAGGCCAGGGGGAAAGA
AAAAATATAAATTAAAACATATAGTATGGGCAAGCAGGGAGCTAGAACGATTCGCAGTTAATCCTGGCCT
GTTAGAAACATCAGAAGGCTGTAGACAAATACTGGGACAGCTACAACCATCCCTTCAGACAGGATCAGAA
GAACTTAGATCATTATATAATACAGTAGCAACCCTCTATTGTGTGCATCAAAGGATAGAGATAAAAGACA
CCAAGGAAGCTTTAGACAAGATAGAGGAAGAGCAAAACAAAAGTAAGACCACCGCACAGCAAGCGGCCGG
CCGCGCTGATCTTCAGACCTGGAGGAGGAGATATGAGGGACAATTGGAGAAGTGAATTATATAAATATAA
AGTAGTAAAAATTGAACCATTAGGAGTAGCACCCACCAAGGCAAAGAGAAGAGTGGTGCAGAGAGAAAAA
AGAGCAGTGGGAATAGGAGCTTTGTTCCTTGGGTTCTTGGGAGCAGCAGGAAGCACTATGGGCGCAGCGT
CAATGACGCTGACGGTACAGGCCAGACAATTATTGTCTGGTATAGTGCAGCAGCAGAACAATTTGCTGAG
GGCTATTGAGGCGCAACAGCATCTGTTGCAACTCACAGTCTGGGGCATCAAGCAGCTCCAGGCAAGAATC
CTGGCTGTGGAAAGATACCTAAAGGATCAACAGCTCCTGGGGATTTGGGGTTGCTCTGGAAAACTCATTT
GCACCACTGCTGTGCCTTGGAATGCTAGTTGGAGTAATAAATCTCTGGAACAGATTTGGAATCACACGAC
CTGGATGGAGTGGGACAGAGAAATTAACAATTACACAAGCTTAATACACTCCTTAATTGAAGAATCGCAA
AACCAGCAAGAAAAGAATGAACAAGAATTATTGGAATTAGATAAATGGGCAAGTTTGTGGAATTGGTTTA
ACATAACAAATTGGCTGTGGTATATAAAATTATTCATAATGATAGTAGGAGGCTTGGTAGGTTTAAGAAT
AGTTTTTGCTGTACTTTCTATAGTGAATAGAGTTAGGCAGGGATATTCACCATTATCGTTTCAGACCCAC
CTCCCAACCCCGAGGGGACCCGACAGGCCCGAAGGAATAGAAGAAGAAGGTGGAGAGAGAGACAGAGACA
GATCCATTCGATTAGTGAACGGATCGGCACTGCGTGCGCCAATTCTGCAGACAAATGGCAGTATTCATCC
ACAATTTTAAAAGAAAAGGGGGGATTGGGGGGTACAGTGCAGGGGAAAGAATAGTAGACATAATAGCAAC
AGACATACAAACTAAAGAATTACAAAAACAAATTACAAAAATTCAAAATTTTCGGGTTTATTACAGGGAC
AGCAGAGATCCAGTTTGGTTAGTACCGGGCCCGCTCTAGAGATCCGACGCCGCCATCTCTAGGCCCGCGC
CGGCCCCCTCGCACAGACTTGTGGGAGAAGCTCGGCTACTCCCCTGCCCCGGTTAATTTGCATATAATAT
TTCCTAGTAACTATAGAGGCTTAATGTGCGATAAAAGACAGATAATCTGTTCTTTTTAATACTAGCTACA
TTTTACATGATAGGCTTGGATTTCTATAACTTCGTATAGCATACATTATACGAAGTTATACATGTCACAA
AAGGAAACTCACCCTAACTGTAAAGTAATTGTGTGTTTTGAGACTATAAATATCCCTTGGAGAAAAGCCT
TGTTAACGCGCGGTGACCCTCGAGTACTAGGATCCATTAGGGAATTCGTCGACCTCGAAATTCTACCGGG
TAGGGGAGGCGCTTTTCCCAAGGCAGTCTGGAGCATGCGCTTTAGCAGCCCCGCTGGGCACTTGGCGCTA
CACAAGTGGCCTCTGGCCTCGCACACATTCCACATCCACCGGTAGGCGCCAACCGGCTCCGTTCTTTGGT
GGCCCCTTCGCGCCACCTTCTACTCCTCCCCTAGTCAGGAAGTTCCCCCCCGCCCCGCAGCTCGCGTCGT
GCAGGACGTGACAAATGGAAGTAGCACGTCTCACTAGTCTCGTGCAGATGGACAGCACCGCTGAGCAATG
GAAGCGGGTAGGCCTTTGGGGCAGCGGCCAATAGCAGCTTTGCTCCTTCGCTTTCTGGGCTCAGAGGCTG
GGAAGGGGTGGGTCCGGGGGCGGGCTCAGGGGCGGGCTCAGGGGCGGGGCGGGCGCCCGAAGGTCCTCCG
GAGGCCCGGCATTCTGCACGCTTCAAAAGCGCACGTCTGCCGCGCTGTTCTCCTCTTCCTCATCTCCGGG
CCTTTCGACCTGCATCCATCTAGATCTCGATCGAGCAGCTGAAGCTTACCATGACCGAGTACAAGCCCAC
GGTGCGCCTCGCCACCCGCGACGACGTCCCCAGGGCCGTACGCACCCTCGCCGCCGCGTTCGCCGACTAC
CCCGCCACGCGCCACACCGTCGATCCGGACCGCCACATCGAGCGGGTCACCGAGCTGCAAGAACTCTTCC
TCACGCGCGTCGGGCTCGACATCGGCAAGGTGTGGGTCGCGGACGACGGCGCCGCGGTGGCGGTCTGGAC
CACGCCGGAGAGCGTCGAAGCGGGGGCGGTGTTCGCCGAGATCGGCCCGCGCATGGCCGAGTTGAGCGGT
TCCCGGCTGGCCGCGCAGCAACAGATGGAAGGCCTCCTGGCGCCGCACCGGCCCAAGGAGCCCGCGTGGT
TCCTGGCCACCGTCGGCGTCTCGCCCGACCACCAGGGCAAGGGTCTGGGCAGCGCCGTCGTGCTCCCCGG
AGTGGAGGCGGCCGAGCGCGCCGGGGTGCCCGCCTTCCTGGAGACCTCCGCGCCCCGCAACCTCCCCTTC
TACGAGCGGCTCGGCTTCACCGTCACCGCCGACGTCGAGGTGCCCGAAGGACCGCGCACCTGGTGCATGA
CCCGCAAGCCCGGTGCCTGACGCCCGCCCCACGACCCGCAGCGCCCGACCGAAAGGAGCGCACGACCCCA
TGCATCGATGATATCATAATTTAAACAAGCAAAACCAAATTAAGGGCCAGCTCATTCCTCCCACTCATGA
TCTATAGATCTATAGATCTCTCGTGGGATCATTGTTTTTCTCTTGATTCCCACTTTGTGGTTCTAAGTAC
TGTGGTTTCCAAATGTGTCAGTTTCATAGCCTGAAGAACGAGATCAGCAGCCTCTGTTCCACATACACTT
CATTCTCAGTATTGTTTTGCCAAGTTCTAATTCCATCAGAAGCTGGTCGACTCTAGCTAGATGCGCGGCC
GCGTCGAGGGACCTAATAACTTCGTATAGCATACATTATACGAAGTTATACATGTTTAAGGGTTCCGGTT
CCACTAGGTACAATTCGATATCAAGCTTATCGATAATCAACCTCTGGATTACAAAATTTGTGAAAGATTG
ACTGGTATTCTTAACTATGTTGCTCCTTTTACGCTATGTGGATACGCTGCTTTAATGCCTTTGTATCATG
CTATTGCTTCCCGTATGGCTTTCATTTTCTCCTCCTTGTATAAATCCTGGTTGCTGTCTCTTTATGAGGA
GTTGTGGCCCGTTGTCAGGCAACGTGGCGTGGTGTGCACTGTGTTTGCTGACGCAACCCCCACTGGTTGG
GGCATTGCCACCACCTGTCAGCTCCTTTCCGGGACTTTCGCTTTCCCCCTCCCTATTGCCACGGCGGAAC
TCATCGCCGCCTGCCTTGCCCGCTGCTGGACAGGGGCTCGGCTGTTGGGCACTGACAATTCCGTGGTGTT
GTCGGGGAAATCATCGTCCTTTCCTTGGCTGCTCGCCTGTGTTGCCACCTGGATTCTGCGCGGGACGTCC
TTCTGCTACGTCCCTTCGGCCCTCAATCCAGCGGACCTTCCTTCCCGCGGCCTGCTGCCGGCTCTGCGGC
CTCTTCCGCGTCTTCGCCTTCGCCCTCAGACGAGTCGGATCTCCCTTTGGGCCGCCTCCCCGCATCGATA
CCGTCGACCTCGATCGAGACCTAGAAAAACATGGAGCAATCACAAGTAGCAATACAGCAGCTACCAATGC
TGATTGTGCCTGGCTAGAAGCACAAGAGGAGGAGGAGGTGGGTTTTCCAGTCACACCTCAGGTACCTTTA
AGACCAATGACTTACAAGGCAGCTGTAGATCTTAGCCACTTTTTAAAAGAAAAGGGGGGACTGGAAGGGC
TAATTCACTCCCAACGAAGACAAGATATCCTTGATCTGTGGATCTACCACACACAAGGCTACTTCCCTGA
TTGGCAGAACTACACACCAGGGCCAGGGATCAGATATCCACTGACCTTTGGATGGTGCTACAAGCTAGTA
CCAGTTGAGCAAGAGAAGGTAGAAGAAGCCAATGAAGGAGAGAACACCCGCTTGTTACACCCTGTGAGCC
TGCATGGGATGGATGACCCGGAGAGAGAAGTATTAGAGTGGAGGTTTGACAGCCGCCTAGCATTTCATCA
CATGGCCCGAGAGCTGCATCCGGACTGTACTGGGTCTCTCTGGTTAGACCAGATCTGAGCCTGGGAGCTC
TCTGGCTAACTAGGGAACCCACTGCTTAAGCCTCAATAAAGCTTGCCTTGAGTGCTTCAAGTAGTGTGTG
CCCGTCTGTTGTGTGACTCTGGTAACTAGAGATCCCTCAGACCCTTTTAGTCAGTGTGGAAAATCTCTAG
CAGCATGTGAGCAAAAGGCCAGCAAAAGGCCAGGAACCGTAAAAAGGCCGCGTTGCTGGCGTTTTTCCAT
AGGCTCCGCCCCCCTGACGAGCATCACAAAAATCGACGCTCAAGTCAGAGGTGGCGAAACCCGACAGGAC
TATAAAGATACCAGGCGTTTCCCCCTGGAAGCTCCCTCGTGCGCTCTCCTGTTCCGACCCTGCCGCTTAC
CGGATACCTGTCCGCCTTTCTCCCTTCGGGAAGCGTGGCGCTTTCTCATAGCTCACGCTGTAGGTATCTC
AGTTCGGTGTAGGTCGTTCGCTCCAAGCTGGGCTGTGTGCACGAACCCCCCGTTCAGCCCGACCGCTGCG
CCTTATCCGGTAACTATCGTCTTGAGTCCAACCCGGTAAGACACGACTTATCGCCACTGGCAGCAGCCAC
TGGTAACAGGATTAGCAGAGCGAGGTATGTAGGCGGTGCTACAGAGTTCTTGAAGTGGTGGCCTAACTAC
GGCTACACTAGAAGAACAGTATTTGGTATCTGCGCTCTGCTGAAGCCAGTTACCTTCGGAAAAAGAGTTG
GTAGCTCTTGATCCGGCAAACAAACCACCGCTGGTAGCGGTGGTTTTTTTGTTTGCAAGCAGCAGATTAC
GCGCAGAAAAAAAGGATCTCAAGAAGATCCTTTGATCTTTTCTACGGGGTCTGACGCTCAGTGGAACGAA
AACTCACGTTAAGGGATTTTGGTCATGAGATTATCAAAAAGGATCTTCACCTAGATCCTTTTAAATTAAA
AATGAAGTTTTAAATCAATCTAAAGTATATATGAGTAAACTTGGTCTGACAGTTACCAATGCTTAATCAG
TGAGGCACCTATCTCAGCGATCTGTCTATTTCGTTCATCCATAGTTGCCTGACTCCCCGTCGTGTAGATA
ACTACGATACGGGAGGGCTTACCATCTGGCCCCAGTGCTGCAATGATACCGCGAGACCCACGCTCACCGG
CTCCAGATTTATCAGCAATAAACCAGCCAGCCGGAAGGGCCGAGCGCAGAAGTGGTCCTGCAACTTTATC
CGCCTCCATCCAGTCTATTAATTGTTGCCGGGAAGCTAGAGTAAGTAGTTCGCCAGTTAATAGTTTGCGC
AACGTTGTTGCCATTGCTACAGGCATCGTGGTGTCACGCTCGTCGTTTGGTATGGCTTCATTCAGCTCCG
GTTCCCAACGATCAAGGCGAGTTACATGATCCCCCATGTTGTGCAAAAAAGCGGTTAGCTCCTTCGGTCC
TCCGATCGTTGTCAGAAGTAAGTTGGCCGCAGTGTTATCACTCATGGTTATGGCAGCACTGCATAATTCT
CTTACTGTCATGCCATCCGTAAGATGCTTTTCTGTGACTGGTGAGTACTCAACCAAGTCATTCTGAGAAT
AGTGTATGCGGCGACCGAGTTGCTCTTGCCCGGCGTCAATACGGGATAATACCGCGCCACATAGCAGAAC
TTTAAAAGTGCTCATCATTGGAAAACGTTCTTCGGGGCGAAAACTCTCAAGGATCTTACCGCTGTTGAGA
TCCAGTTCGATGTAACCCACTCGTGCACCCAACTGATCTTCAGCATCTTTTACTTTCACCAGCGTTTCTG
GGTGAGCAAAAACAGGAAGGCAAAATGCCGCAAAAAAGGGAATAAGGGCGACACGGAAATGTTGAATACT
CATACTCTTCCTTTTTCAATATTATTGAAGCATTTATCAGGGTTATTGTCTCATGAGCGGATACATATTT
GAATGTATTTAGAAAAATAAACAAATAGGGGTTCCGCGCACATTTCCCCGAAAAGTGCCACCTGAC
