>Addgene plasmid #40588 | pXL010-Wnt dual (GFP-Fire) reporter | depositor partial sequence | sequence record 52481 | GFP and Firefly luciferase
ATGCCCGCCATGAAGATCGAGTGCCGCATCACCGGCACCCTGAACGGCGTGGAGTTCGAGCTGGTGGGCG
GCGGAGAGGGCACCCCCGAGCAGGGCCGCATGACCAACAAGATGAAGAGCACCAAAGGCGCCCTGACCTT
CAGCCCCTACCTGCTGAGCCACGTGATGGGCTACGGCTTCTACCACTTCGGCACCTACCCCAGCGGCTAC
GAGAACCCCTTCCTGCACGCCATCAACAACGGCGGCTACACCAACACCCGCATCGAGAAGTACGAGGACG
GCGGCGTGCTGCACGTGAGCTTCAGCTACCGCTACGAGGCCGGCCGCGTGATCGGCGACTTCAAGGTGGT
GGGCACCGGCTTCCCCGAGGACAGCGTGATCTTCACCGACAAGATCATCCGCAGCAACGCCACCGTGGAG
CACCTGCACCCCATGGGCGATAACGTGCTGGTGGGCAGCTTCGCCCGCACCTTCAGCCTGCGCGACGGCG
GCTACTACAGCTTCGTGGTGGACAGCCACATGCACTTCAAGAGCGCCATCCACCCCAGCATCCTGCAGAA
CGGGGGCCCCATGTTCGCCTTCCGCCGCGTGGAGGAGCTGCACAGCAACACCGAGCTGGGCATCGTGGAG
TACCAGCACGCCTTCAAGACCCCCATCGCCTTCGCCAGATCTCGAGATATCAGCCATGGCTTCCCGCCGG
CGGTGGCGGCGCAGGATGATGGCACGCTGCCCATGTCTTGTGCCCAGGAGAGCGGGATGGACCGTCACCC
TGCAGCCTGTGCTTCTGCTAGGATCAATGTGACCGGTGAGGGCAGAGGAAGTCTTCTAACATGCGGTGAC
GTGGAGGAGAATCCCGGCCCTTCCGGTATGGAAGACGCCAAAAACATAAAGAAAGGCCCGGCGCCATTCT
ATCCGCTAGAGGATGGAACCGCTGGAGAGCAACTGCATAAGGCTATGAAGAGATACGCCCTGGTTCCTGG
AACAATTGCTTTTACAGATGCACATATCGAGGTGAACATCACGTACGCGGAATACTTCGAAATGTCCGTT
CGGTTGGCAGAAGCTATGAAACGATATGGGCTGAATACAAATCACAGAATCGTCGTATGCAGTGAAAACT
CTCTTCAATTCTTTATGCCGGTGTTGGGCGCGTTATTTATCGGAGTTGCAGTTGCGCCCGCGAACGACAT
TTATAATGAACGTGAATTGCTCAACAGTATGAACATTTCGCAGCCTACCGTAGTGTTTGTTTCCAAAAAG
GGGTTGCAAAAAATTTTGAACGTGCAAAAAAAATTACCAATAATCCAGAAAATTATTATCATGGATTCTA
AAACGGATTACCAGGGATTTCAGTCGATGTACACGTTCGTCACATCTCATCTACCTCCCGGTTTTAATGA
ATACGATTTTGTACCAGAGTCCTTTGATCGTGACAAAACAATTGCACTGATAATGAACTCCTCTGGATCT
ACTGGGTTACCTAAGGGTGTGGCCCTTCCGCATAGAACTGCCTGCGTCAGATTCTCGCATGCCAGAGATC
CTATTTTTGGCAATCAAATCATTCCGGATACTGCGATTTTAAGTGTTGTTCCATTCCATCACGGTTTTGG
AATGTTTACTACACTCGGATATTTGATATGTGGATTTCGAGTCGTCTTAATGTATAGATTTGAAGAAGAG
CTGTTTTTACGATCCCTTCAGGATTACAAAATTCAAAGTGCGTTGCTAGTACCAACCCTATTTTCATTCT
TCGCCAAAAGCACTCTGATTGACAAATACGATTTATCTAATTTACACGAAATTGCTTCTGGGGGCGCACC
TCTTTCGAAAGAAGTCGGGGAAGCGGTTGCAAAACGCTTCCATCTTCCAGGGATACGACAAGGATATGGG
CTCACTGAGACTACATCAGCTATTCTGATTACACCCGAGGGGGATGATAAACCGGGCGCGGTCGGTAAAG
TTGTTCCATTTTTTGAAGCGAAGGTTGTGGATCTGGATACCGGGAAAACGCTGGGCGTTAATCAGAGAGG
CGAATTATGTGTCAGAGGACCTATGATTATGTCCGGTTATGTAAACAATCCGGAAGCGACCAACGCCTTG
ATTGACAAGGATGGATGGCTACATTCTGGAGACATAGCTTACTGGGACGAAGACGAACACTTCTTCATAG
TTGACCGCTTGAAGTCTTTAATTAAATACAAAGGATACCAGGTGGCCCCCGCTGAATTGGAGTCGATATT
GTTACAACACCCCAACATCTTCGACGCGGGCGTGGCAGGTCTTCCCGACGATGACGCCGGTGAACTTCCC
GCCGCCGTTGTTGTTTTGGAGCACGGAAAGACGATGACGGAAAAAGAGATCGTGGATTACGTCGCCAGTC
AAGTAACAACCGCGAAAAAGTTGCGCGGAGGAGTTGTGTTTGTGGACGAAGTACCGAAAGGTCTTACCGG
AAAACTCGACGCAAGAAAAATCAGAGAGATCCTCATAAAGGCCAAGAAGGGCGGAAAGTCCAAATTGTAA
