>Addgene plasmid #40588 | pXL010-Wnt dual (GFP-Fire) reporter | depositor partial sequence | sequence record 52482 | TCF/LEF binding sequences
AGATCAAAGGGGGTAAGATCAAAGGGGGTAAGATCAAAGGGGGTAAGATCAAAGGCGCGAGATCAAAGGG
GGTAAGATCAAAGGGGGTAAGATCAAAGGGGGTAAGATCAAAGGGGCGCGAGATCAAAGGGGGTAAGATC
AAAGGGGGTAAGATCAAAGGGGGTAAGATCAAAGGACGCGCGCGAGATCAAAGGGGGTAAGATCAAAGGG
GGTAAGATCAAAGGGGGTAAGATCAAAGGGGCGCGCCTCGCGCCCGCGTGCTAGCCCGGGCTCGAGATCT
AGACTCTAGAGGGTATATAATGGAAGCTCGAATTCCAGCTTGGCATTCCGGTACTGTTGGTAAAAAGCTT
GGCATTCCGGTACTGTTGGTAAAGCCACC
