>Addgene plasmid #40588 | pXL010-Wnt dual (GFP-Fire) reporter | addgene partial sequence | sequence record 55194 | LucNrev_primer
ATGGCGCCGGGCCTTTCTTTATGTTTTTGGCGTCTTCCATACCGGAAGGGCCGGGATTCTCCTCCACGTC
ACCGCATGTTAGAAGACTTCCTCTGCCCTCACCGGTCACATTGATCCTAGCAGAAGCACAGGCTGCAGGG
TGACGGTCCATCCCGCTCTCCTGGGCACAAGACATGGGCAGCGTGCCATCATCCTGCGCCGCCACCGCCG
GCGGGAAGCCATGGCTGATATCTCGAGATCTGGCGAAGGCGATGGGGGTCTTGAAGGCGTGCTGGTACTC
CACGATGCCCAGCTCGGTGTTGCTGTGCAGCTCCTCCACGCGGCGGAAGGCGAACATGGGGCCCCCGTTC
TGCAGGATGCTGGGGTGGATGGCGCTCTTGAAGTGCATGTGGCTGTCCACCACGAAGCTGTAGTAGCCGC
CGTCGCGCAGGCTGAAGGTGCGGGCGAAGCTGCCCACCAGCACGTTATCGCCCATGGGGTGCAGGTGCTC
CACGGTGGCGTTGCTGCGGATGATCTTGTCGGTGAAGATCACGCTGTCCTCGGGGAAGCCGGTGCCCACC
ACCTTGAAGTCGCCGATCACGCGGCCGGCCTCGTAGCGGTAGCTGAAGCTCACGTGCAGCACGCCGCCGT
CCTCGTACTTCTCGATGCGGGTGTTGGTGTAGCCGCCGTTGTTGATGGCGTGCAGGAAGGGGTTCTCGTA
GCCGCTGGGGTAGGTGCCGAAGTGGTAGAAGCCGTAGCCCATCACGTGGCTCAGCAGGTAGGGGCTGAAG
GTCAGGGCGCCTTTGGTGCTCTTCATCTTGTTGGTCATGCGGCCCTGCTCGGGGGTGCCCTCTCCGCCGC
CCACCAGCTCGAACTCCACGCCGTTCAGGGTGCCGGTGATGCGGCACTCGATCTTCATGGCGGGCATGGT
GGCTTTACCAACAGTACCGGAATGCCAAGCTTTTTACCAACAGTACCGGAATGCCA
